>Addgene plasmid #166724 | pGMC00008 | addgene full sequence | sequence record 334576 | Addgene NGS Result
GAGGGCCTATTTCCCATGATTCCTTCATATTTGCATATACGATACAAGGCTGTTAGAGAGATAATTGGAA
TTAATTTGACTGTAAACACAAAGATATTAGTACAAAATACGTGACGTAGAAAGTAATAATTTCTTGGGTA
GTTTGCAGTTTTAAAATTATGTTTTAAAATGGACTATCATATGCTTACCGTAACTTGAAAGTATTTCGAT
TTCTTGGCTTTATATATCTTGTGGAAAGGACGAAACACCGGAGACGATTAATGCGTCTCGGTTTTAGAGC
TAGAAATAGCAAGTTAAAATAAGGCTAGTCCGTTATCAACTTGAAAAAGTGGCACCGAGTCGGTGCTTTT
TTTGAATTCTCGACCTCGAGACAAATGGCTCGAGGTACCTCTCTACATATGACATGTGAGCAAAAGGCCA
GCAAAAGGCCAGGAACCGTAAAAAGGCCGCGTTGCTGGCGTTTTTCCATAGGCTCCGCCCCCCTGACGAG
CATCACAAAAATCGACGCTCAAGTCAGAGGTGGCGAAACCCGACAGGACTATAAAGATACCAGGCGTTTC
CCCCTGGAAGCTCCCTCGTGCGCTCTCCTGTTCCGACCCTGCCGCTTACCGGATACCTGTCCGCCTTTCT
CCCTTCGGGAAGCGTGGCGCTTTCTCATAGCTCACGCTGTAGGTATCTCAGTTCGGTGTAGGTCGTTCGC
TCCAAGCTGGGCTGTGTGCACGAACCCCCCGTTCAGCCCGACCGCTGCGCCTTATCCGGTAACTATCGTC
TTGAGTCCAACCCGGTAAGACACGACTTATCGCCACTGGCAGCAGCCACTGGTAACAGGATTAGCAGAGC
GAGGTATGTAGGCGGTGCTACAGAGTTCTTGAAGTGGTGGCCTAACTACGGCTACACTAGAAGAACAGTA
TTTGGTATCTGCGCTCTGCTGAAGCCAGTTACCTTCGGAAAAAGAGTTGGTAGCTCTTGATCCGGCAAAC
AAACCACCGCTGGTAGCGGTGGTTTTTTTGTTTGCAAGCAGCAGATTACGCGCAGAAAAAAAGGATCTCA
AGAAGATCCTTTGATCTTTTCTACGGGGTCTGACGCTCAGTGGAACGAAAACTCACGTTAAGGGATTTTG
GTCATGAGATTATCAAAAAGGATCTTCACCTAGATCCTTTTAAATTAAAAATGAAGTTTTAAATCAATCT
AAAGTATATATGAGTAAACTTGGTCTGACAGTTACCAATGCTTAATCAGTGAGGCACCTATCTCAGCGAT
CTGTCTATTTCGTTCATCCATAGTTGCCTGACTCCCCGTCGTGTAGATAACTACGATACGGGAGGGCTTA
CCATCTGGCCCCAGTGCTGCAATGATACCGCGAGACCCACGCTCACCGGCTCCAGATTTATCAGCAATAA
ACCAGCCAGCCGGAAGGGCCGAGCGCAGAAGTGGTCCTGCAACTTTATCCGCCTCCATCCAGTCTATTAA
TTGTTGCCGGGAAGCTAGAGTAAGTAGTTCGCCAGTTAATAGTTTGCGCAACGTTGTTGCCATTGCTACA
GGCATCGTGGTGTCACGCTCGTCGTTTGGTATGGCTTCATTCAGCTCCGGTTCCCAACGATCAAGGCGAG
TTACATGATCCCCCATGTTGTGCAAAAAAGCGGTTAGCTCCTTCGGTCCTCCGATCGTTGTCAGAAGTAA
GTTGGCCGCAGTGTTATCACTCATGGTTATGGCAGCACTGCATAATTCTCTTACTGTCATGCCATCCGTA
AGATGCTTTTCTGTGACTGGTGAGTACTCAACCAAGTCATTCTGAGAATAGTGTATGCGGCGACCGAGTT
GCTCTTGCCCGGCGTCAATACGGGATAATACCGCGCCACATAGCAGAACTTTAAAAGTGCTCATCATTGG
AAAACGTTCTTCGGGGCGAAAACTCTCAAGGATCTTACCGCTGTTGAGATCCAGTTCGATGTAACCCACT
CGTGCACCCAACTGATCTTCAGCATCTTTTACTTTCACCAGCGTTTCTGGGTGAGCAAAAACAGGAAGGC
AAAATGCCGCAAAAAAGGGAATAAGGGCGACACGGAAATGTTGAATACTCATACTCTTCCTTTTTCAATA
TTATTGAAGCATTTATCAGGGTTATTGTCTCATGAGCGGATACATATTTGAATGTATTTAGAAAAATAAA
CAAATAGGGGTTCCGCGCACATTTCCCCGAAAAGTGCCACCTGACGTCGCTAGCTGTACAAAAAAGCAGG
CTTTAAAGGAACCAATTCAGTCGACTGGATCCCACC
Features (pLannotate 1.2.2; 6 found; start..end, strand, type, name):
      1..241     +  promoter       U6 promoter: RNA polymerase III promoter for human U6 snRNA
    271..346     +  misc_RNA       gRNA scaffold: guide RNA scaffold for the Streptococcus pyogenes CRISPR/Cas9 system
    463..1051    -  rep_origin     ori: high-copy-number ColE1/pMB1/pBR322/pUC origin of replication
   1222..2082    -  CDS            AmpR: β-lactamase; bla; confers resistance to ampicillin, carbenicillin, and related antibiotics
   2083..2187    -  promoter       AmpR promoter: bla
   2225..2242    +  protein_bind   attB1 (fragment): mutant version of attB; recombination site for the Gateway® BP reaction BP Clonase™
