[The description below was written by a language model from this plasmid's Addgene catalogue record and pLannotate feature annotations shown in this document.]
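Description:
pGMC00008 is a compact (about 2.3 kb) empty sgRNA cloning backbone derived from BPK3082, catalogued as a mammalian expression/CRISPR vector. It is propagated in E. coli as a high-copy plasmid through a ColE1/pUC-type origin of replication. Selection is with ampicillin, conferred by a β-lactamase (AmpR) gene under its native bla promoter. The annotation shows no mammalian selection marker, reporter or viral element, so the plasmid appears suited to transient delivery into mammalian cells rather than to stable selection or viral packaging.

The functional cassette consists of the human U6 promoter, an RNA polymerase III promoter commonly used to drive small RNA expression, followed after a short unannotated gap by the guide RNA scaffold for the Streptococcus pyogenes CRISPR/Cas9 system. That roughly 30 nt gap between promoter and scaffold is presumably where a user-defined spacer is inserted to create a complete single guide RNA, although the record does not describe the cloning sites or the method used. No Cas9 coding sequence is present, so the nuclease or a Cas9-derived effector must be supplied from a separate construct or cell line. A short fragment matching a Gateway attB1 site is annotated upstream of the U6 promoter (near the end of the circular map). It is only a partial site and the record assigns it no function.

The stated purpose is simply to serve as a backbone for cloning sgRNAs. The associated publication concerns functional follow-up of melanoma risk variants, but the record does not specify which targets or Cas9 variants were used with this vector.
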