Addgene plasmid #166724: pGMC00008
Purpose: (Empty Backbone) sgRNA cloning backbone
Depositing lab: Raj Chari. Depositing organization: Frederick National Laboratory. Publication: Massively parallel reporter assays of melanoma risk variants identify MX2 as a gene promoting melanoma. Choi J, Zhang T, Vu A, Ablain J, Makowski MM, Colli LM, Xu M, Hennessey RC, Yin J, Rothschild H, Grawe C, Kovacs MA, Funderburk KM, Brossard M, Taylor J, Pasaniuc B, Chari R, Chanock SJ, Hoggart CJ, Demenais F, Barrett JH, Law MH, Iles MM, Yu K, Vermeulen M, Zon LI, Brown KM. Nat Commun. 2020 Jun 1;11(1):2718. doi: 10.1038/s41467-020-16590-1. PubMed 32483191.
Backbone
  Vector backbone: BPK3082
  Vector type: Mammalian Expression, CRISPR
Growth in bacteria
  Bacterial resistance: Ampicillin, 100 μg/mL
  Growth temperature: 37°C
  Growth strain: DH5alpha
  Copy number: High Copy
Terms and licenses: Academic/Nonprofit Terms; Industry Terms: Not Available to Industry
How to cite: pGMC00008 was a gift from Raj Chari (Addgene plasmid # 166724 ; http://n2t.net/addgene:166724 ; RRID:Addgene_166724)
